>Addgene plasmid #76237 | CAMK2G gRNA (BRDN0001148688) | addgene full sequence | sequence record 185450 | Addgene Assembled Sequence
CCCGGGTGCAAAGATGGATAAAGTTTTAAACAGAGAGGAATCTTTGCAGCTAATGGACCTTCTAGGTCTT
GAAAGGAGTGGGAATTGGCTCCGGTGCCCGTCAGTGGGCAGAGCGCACATCGCCCACAGTCCCCGAGAAG
TTGGGGGGAGGGGTCGGCAATTGATCCGGTGCCTAGAGAAGGTGGCGCGGGGTAAACTGGGAAAGTGATG
TCGTGTACTGGCTCCGCCTTTTTCCCGAGGGTGGGGGAGAACCGTATATAAGTGCAGTAGTCGCCGTGAA
CGTTCTTTTTCGCAACGGGTTTGCCGCCAGAACACAGGTAAGTGCCGTGTGTGGTTCCCGCGGGCCTGGC
CTCTTTACGGGTTATGGCCCTTGCGTGCCTTGAATTACTTCCACCTGGCTGCAGTACGTGATTCTTGATC
CCGAGCTTCGGGTTGGAAGTGGGTGGGAGAGTTCGAGGCCTTGCGCTTAAGGAGCCCCTTCGCCTCGTGC
TTGAGTTGAGGCCTGGCCTGGGCGCTGGGGCCGCCGCGTGCGAATCTGGTGGCACCTTCGCGCCTGTCTC
GCTGCTTTCGATAAGTCTCTAGCCATTTAAAATTTTTGATGACCTGCTGCGACGCTTTTTTTCTGGCAAG
ATAGTCTTGTAAATGCGGGCCAAGATCTGCACACTGGTATTTCGGTTTTTGGGGCCGCGGGCGGCGACGG
GGCCCGTGCGTCCCAGCGCACATGTTCGGCGAGGCGGGGCCTGCGAGCGCGGCCACCGAGAATCGGACGG
GGGTAGTCTCAAGCTGGCCGGCCTGCTCTGGTGCCTGGCCTCGCGCCGCCGTGTATCGCCCCGCCCTGGG
CGGCAAGGCTGGCCCGGTCGGCACCAGTTGCGTGAGCGGAAAGATGGCCGCTTCCCGGCCCTGCTGCAGG
GAGCTCAAAATGGAGGACGCGGCGCTCGGGAGAGCGGGCGGGTGAGTCACCCACACAAAGGAAAAGGGCC
TTTCCGTCCTCAGCCGTCGCTTCATGTGACTCCACGGAGTACCGGGCGCCGTCCAGGCACCTCGATTAGT
TCTCGAGCTTTTGGAGTACGTCGTCTTTAGGTTGGGGGGAGGGGTTTTATGCGATGGAGTTTCCCCACAC
TGAGTGGGTGGAGACTGAAGTTAGGCCAGCTTGGCACTTGATGTAATTCTCCTTGGAATTTGCCCTTTTT
GAGTTTGGATCTTGGTTCATTCTCAAGCCTCAGACAGTGGTTCAAAGTTTTTTTCTTCCATTTCAGGTGT
CGTGACGTACGGCCACCATGACCGAGTACAAGCCCACGGTGCGCCTCGCCACCCGCGACGACGTCCCCAG
GGCCGTACGCACCCTCGCCGCCGCGTTCGCCGACTACCCCGCCACGCGCCACACCGTCGATCCGGACCGC
CACATCGAGCGGGTCACCGAGCTGCAAGAACTCTTCCTCACGCGCGTCGGGCTCGACATCGGCAAGGTGT
GGGTCGCGGACGACGGCGCCGCCGTGGCGGTCTGGACCACGCCGGAGAGCGTCGAAGCGGGGGCGGTGTT
CGCCGAGATCGGCCCGCGCATGGCCGAGTTGAGCGGTTCCCGGCTGGCCGCGCAGCAACAGATGGAAGGC
CTCCTGGCGCCGCACCGGCCCAAGGAGCCCGCGTGGTTCCTGGCCACCGTCGGAGTCTCGCCCGACCACC
AGGGCAAGGGTCTGGGCAGCGCCGTCGTGCTCCCCGGAGTGGAGGCGGCCGAGCGCGCCGGGGTGCCCGC
CTTCCTGGAGACCTCCGCGCCCCGCAACCTCCCCTTCTACGAGCGGCTCGGCTTCACCGTCACCGCCGAC
GTCGAGGTGCCCGAAGGACCGCGCACCTGGTGCATGACCCGCAAGCCCGGTGCCTGAACGCGTTAAGTCG
ACAATCAACCTCTGGATTACAAAATTTGTGAAAGATTGACTGGTATTCTTAACTATGTTGCTCCTTTTAC
GCTATGTGGATACGCTGCTTTAATGCCTTTGTATCATGCTATTGCTTCCCGTATGGCTTTCATTTTCTCC
TCCTTGTATAAATCCTGGTTGCTGTCTCTTTATGAGGAGTTGTGGCCCGTTGTCAGGCAACGTGGCGTGG
TGTGCACTGTGTTTGCTGACGCAACCCCCACTGGTTGGGGCATTGCCACCACCTGTCAGCTCCTTTCCGG
GACTTTCGCTTTCCCCCTCCCTATTGCCACGGCGGAACTCATCGCCGCCTGCCTTGCCCGCTGCTGGACA
GGGGCTCGGCTGTTGGGCACTGACAATTCCGTGGTGTTGTCGGGGAAATCATCGTCCTTTCCTTGGCTGC
TCGCCTGTGTTGCCACCTGGATTCTGCGCGGGACGTCCTTCTGCTACGTCCCTTCGGCCCTCAATCCAGC
GGACCTTCCTTCCCGCGGCCTGCTGCCGGCTCTGCGGCCTCTTCCGCGTCTTCGCCTTCGCCCTCAGACG
AGTCGGATCTCCCTTTGGGCCGCCTCCCCGCGTCGACTTTAAGACCAATGACTTACAAGGCAGCTGTAGA
TCTTAGCCACTTTTTAAAAGAAAAGGGGGGACTGGAAGGGCTAATTCACTCCCAACGAAGACAAGATCTG
CTTTTTGCTTGTACTGGGTCTCTCTGGTTAGACCAGATCTGAGCCTGGGAGCTCTCTGGCTAACTAGGGA
ACCCACTGCTTAAGCCTCAATAAAGCTTGCCTTGAGTGCTTCAAGTAGTGTGTGCCCGTCTGTTGTGTGA
CTCTGGTAACTAGAGATCCCTCAGACCCTTTTAGTCAGTGTGGAAAATCTCTAGCAGTACGTATAGTAGT
TCATGTCATCTTATTATTCAGTATTTATAACTTGCAAAGAAATGAATATCAGAGAGTGAGAGGAACTTGT
TTATTGCAGCTTATAATGGTTACAAATAAAGCAATAGCATCACAAATTTCACAAATAAAGCATTTTTTTC
ACTGCATTCTAGTTGTGGTTTGTCCAAACTCATCAATGTATCTTATCATGTCTGGCTCTAGCTATCCCGC
CCCTAACTCCGCCCATCCCGCCCCTAACTCCGCCCAGTTCCGCCCATTCTCCGCCCCATGGCTGACTAAT
TTTTTTTATTTATGCAGAGGCCGAGGCCGCCTCGGCCTCTGAGCTATTCCAGAAGTAGTGAGGAGGCTTT
TTTGGAGGCCTAGGGACGTACCCAATTCGCCCTATAGTGAGTCGTATTACGCGCGCTCACTGGCCGTCGT
TTTACAACGTCGTGACTGGGAAAACCCTGGCGTTACCCAACTTAATCGCCTTGCAGCACATCCCCCTTTC
GCCAGCTGGCGTAATAGCGAAGAGGCCCGCACCGATCGCCCTTCCCAACAGTTGCGCAGCCTGAATGGCG
AATGGG
[124 nt withheld, positions 3367-3490]
C
[91 nt withheld, positions 3492-3582]
A
[49 nt withheld, positions 3584-3632]
CCTTTGACGTTGGAGTCCACGTTCTTT
[37 nt withheld, positions 3660-3696]
ACCCTATCTCGGTCTATTCTTTTGATTTATAAGGGATTTTGCCGATTTCGGCCTATTGGTTAAAAAATGA
GCTGATTTAACAAAAATTTAACGCGAATTTTAACAAAATATTAACGCTTACAATTTAGGTGGCACTTTTC
GGGGAAATGTGCGCGGAACCCCTATTTGTTTATTTTTCTAAATACATTCAAATATGTATCCGCTCATGAG
ACAATAACCCTGATAAATGCTTCAATAATATTGAAAAAGGAAGAGTATGAGTATTCAACATTTCCGTGTC
GCCCTTATTCCCTTTTTTGCGGCATTTTGCCTTCCTGTTTTTGCTCACCCAGAAACGCTGGTGAAAGTAA
AAGATGCTGAAGATCAGTTGGGTGCACGAGTGGGTTACATCGAACTGGATCTCAACAGCGGTAAGATCCT
TGAGAGTTTTCGCCCCGAAGAACGTTTTCCAATGATGAGCACTTTTAAAGTTCTGCTATGTGGCGCGGTA
TTATCCCGTATTGACGCCGGGCAAGAGCAACTCGGTCGCCGCATACACTATTCTCAGAATGACTTGGTTG
AGTACTCACCAGTCACAGAAAAGCATCTTACGGATGGCATGACAGTAAGAGAATTATGCAGTGCTGCCAT
AACCATGAGTGATAACACTGCGGCCAACTTACTTCTGACAACGATCGGAGGACCGAAGGAGCTAACCGCT
TTTTTGCACAACATGGGGGATCATGTAACTCGCCTTGATCGTTGGGAACCGGAGCTGAATGAAGCCATAC
CAAACGACGAGCGTGACACCACGATGCCTGTAGCAATGGCAACAACGTTGCGCAAACTATTAACTGGCGA
ACTACTTACTCTAGCTTCCCGGCAACAATTAATAGACTGGATGGAGGCGGATAAAGTTGCAGGACCACTT
CTGCGCTCGGCCCTTCCGGCTGGCTGGTTTATTGCTGATAAATCTGGAGCCGGTGAGCGTGGGTCTCGCG
GTATCATTGCAGCACTGGGGCCAGATGGTAAGCCCTCCCGTATCGTAGTTATCTACACGACGGGGAGTCA
GGCAACTATGGATGAACGAAATAGACAGATCGCTGAGATAGGTGCCTCACTGATTAAGCATTGGTAACTG
TCAGACCAAGTTTACTCATATATACTTTAGATTGATTTAAAACTTCATTTTTAATTTAAAAGGATCTAGG
TGAAGATCCTTTTTGATAATCTCATGACCAAAATCCCTTAACGTGAGTTTTCGTTCCACTGAGCGTCAGA
CCCCGTAGAAAAGATCAAAGGATCTTCTTGAGATCCTTTTTTTCTGCGCGTAATCTGCTGCTTGCAAACA
AAAAAACCACCGCTACCAGCGGTGGTTTGTTTGCCGGATCAAGAGCTACCAACTCTTTTTCCGAAGGTAA
CTGGCTTCAGCAGAGCGCAGATACCAAATACTGTTCTTCTAGTGTAGCCGTAGTTAGGCCACCACTTCAA
GAACTCTGTAGCACCGCCTACATACCTCGCTCTGCTAATCCTGTTACCAGTGGCTGCTGCCAGTGGCGAT
AAGTCGTGTCTTACCGGGTTGGACTCAAGACGATAGTTACCGGATAAGGCGCAGCGGTCGGGCTGAACGG
GGGGTTCGTGCACACAGCCCAGCTTGGAGCGAACGACCTACACCGAACTGAGATACCTACAGCGTGAGCT
ATGAGAAAGCGCCACGCTTCCCGAAGGGAGAAAGGCGGACAGGTATCCGGTAAGCGGCAGGGTCGGAACA
GGAGAGCGCACGAGGGAGCTTCCAGGGGGAAACGCCTGGTATCTTTATAGTCCTGTCGGGTTTCGCCACC
TCTGACTTGAGCGTCGATTTTTGTGATGCTCGTCAGGGGGGCGGAGCCTATGGAAAAACGCCAGCAACGC
GGCCTTTTTACGGTTCCTGGCCTTTTGCTGGCCTTTTGCTCACATGTTCTTTCCTGCGTTATCCCCTGAT
TCTGTGGATAACCGTATTACCGCCTTTGAGTGAGCTGATACCGCTCGCCGCAGCCGAACGACCGAGCGCA
GCGAGTCAGTGAGCGAGGAAGCGGAAGAGCGCCCAATACGCAAACCGCCTCTCCCCGCGCGTTGGCCGAT
TCATTAATGCAGCTGGCACGACAGGTTTCCCGACTGGAAAGCGGGCAGTGAGCGCAACGCAATTAATGTG
AGTTAGCTCACTCATTAGGCACCCCAGGCTTTACACTTTATGCTTCCGGCTCGTATGTTGTGTGGAATTG
TGAGCGGATAACAATTTCACACAGGAAACAGCTATGACCATGATTACGCCAAGCGCGCAATTAACCCTCA
CTAAAGGGAACAAAAGCTGGAGCTGCAAGCTTAATGTAGTCTTATGCAATACTCTTGTAGTCTTGCAACA
TGGTAACGATGAGTTAGCAACATGCCTTACAAGGAGAGAAAAAGCACCGTGCATGCCGATTGGTGGAAGT
AAGGTGGTACGATCGTGCCTTATTAGGAAGGCAACAGACGGGTCTGACATGGATTGGACGAACCACTGAA
TTGCCGCATTGCAGAGATATTGTATTTAAGTGCCTAGCTCGATACATAAACGGGTCTCTCTGGTTAGACC
AGATCTGAGCCTGGGAGCTCTCTGGCTAACTAGGGAACCCACTGCTTAAGCCTCAATAAAGCTTGCCTTG
AGTGCTTCAAGTAGTGTGTGCCCGTCTGTTGTGTGACTCTGGTAACTAGAGATCCCTCAGACCCTTTTAG
TCAGTGTGGAAAATCTCTAGCAGTGGCGCCCGAACAGGGACTTGAAAGCGAAAGGGAAACCAGAGGAGCT
CTCTCGACGCAGGACTCGGCTTGCTGAAGCGCGCACGGCAAGAGGCGAGGGGCGGCGACTGGTGAGTACG
CCAAAAATTTTGACTAGCGGAGGCTAGAAGGAGAGAGATGGGTGCGAGAGCGTCAGTATTAAGCGGGGGA
GAATTAGATCGCGATGGGAAAAAATTCGGTTAAGGCCAGGGGGAAAGAAAAAATATAAATTAAAACATAT
AGTATGGGCAAGCAGGGAGCTAGAACGATTCGCAGTTAATCCTGGCCTGTTAGAAACATCAGAAGGCTGT
AGACAAATACTGGGACAGCTACAACCATCCCTTCAGACAGGATCAGAAGAACTTAGATCATTATATAATA
CAGTAGCAACCCTCTATTGTGTGCATCAAAGGATAGAGATAAAAGACACCAAGGAAGCTTTAGACAAGAT
AGAGGAAGAGCAAAACAAAAGTAAGACCACCGCACAGCAAGCGGCCGCTGATCTTCAGACCTGGAGGAGG
AGATATGAGGGACAATTGGAGAAGTGAATTATATAAATATAAAGTAGTAAAAATTGAACCATTAGGAGTA
GCACCCACCAAGGCAAAGAGAAGAGTGGTGCAGAGAGAAAAAAGAGCAGTGGGAATAGGAGCTTTGTTCC
TTGGGTTCTTGGGAGCAGCAGGAAGCACTATGGGCGCAGCGTCAATGACGCTGACGGTACAGGCCAGACA
ATTATTGTCTGGTATAGTGCAGCAGCAGAACAATTTGCTGAGGGCTATTGAGGCGCAACAGCATCTGTTG
CAACTCACAGTCTGGGGCATCAAGCAGCTCCAGGCAAGAATCCTGGCTGTGGAAAGATACCTAAAGGATC
AACAGCTCCTGGGGATTTGGGGTTGCTCTGGAAAACTCATTTGCACCACTGCTGTGCCTTGGAATGCTAG
TTGGAGTAATAAATCTCTGGAACAGATTTGGAATCACACGACCTGGATGGAGTGGGACAGAGAAATTAAC
AATTACACAAGCTTAATACACTCCTTAATTGAAGAATCGCAAAACCAGCAAGAAAAGAATGAACAAGAAT
TATTGGAATTAGATAAATGGGCAAGTTTGTGGAATTGGTTTAACATAACAAATTGGCTGTGGTATATAAA
ATTATTCATAATGATAGTAGGAGGCTTGGTAGGTTTAAGAATAGTTTTTGCTGTACTTTCTATAGTGAAT
AGAGTTAGGCAGGGATATTCACCATTATCGTTTCAGACCCACCTCCCAACCCCGAGGGGACCCAGAGAGG
GCCTATTTCCCATGATTCCTTCATATTTGCATATACGATACAAGGCTGTTAGAGAGATAATTAGAATTAA
TTTGACTGTAAACACAAAGATATTAGTACAAAATACGTGACGTAGAAAGTAATAATTTCTTGGGTAGTTT
GCAGTTTTAAAATTATGTTTTAAAATGGACTATCATATGCTTACCGTAACTTGAAAGTATTTCGATTTCT
TGGCTTTATATATCTTGTGGAAAGGACGAAACACCGCCAGAATCTGATGTATACAGGTTTTAGAGCTAGA
AATAGCAAGTTAAAATAAGGCTAGTCCGTTATCAACTTGAAAAAGTGGCACCGAGTCGGTGCTTTTTTAA
GCTTGGCGTAACTAGATCTTGAGACAAATGGCAGTATTCATCCACAATTTTAAAAGAAAAGGGGGGATTG
GGGGGTACAGTGCAGGGGAAAGAATAGTAGACATAATAGCAACAGACATACAAACTAAAGAATTACAAAA
ACAAATTACAAAAATTCAAAATTTTCGGGTTTATTACAGGGACAGCAGAGATCCACTTTGGCGCCGGCTC
GAGGGGG
Features (pLannotate 1.2.2; 29 found; start..end, strand, type, name):
     14..80      +  CDS            small t antigen (fragment): SV40 (simian virus 40) small t antigen
    106..317     +  promoter       EF-1α core promoter: core promoter for human elongation factor EF-1α
    318..1256    +  intron         EF-1α intron A: intron upstream of the start codon of human EF-1α
   1278..1877    +  CDS            PuroR (fragment): puromycin N-acetyltransferase; pac from Streptomyces; confers resistance to puromycin
   1893..2481    +  misc_feature   WPRE: woodchuck hepatitis virus posttranscriptional regulatory element
   2532..2551    +  misc_feature   cPPT/CTS (fragment): central polypurine tract and central termination sequence of HIV-1
   2553..2786    +  LTR            3' LTR (ΔU3): self-inactivating 3' long terminal repeat (LTR) from HIV-1
   2864..2985    +  polyA_signal   SV40 poly(A) signal: SV40 polyadenylation signal
   3025..3160    +  rep_origin     SV40 ori: SV40 origin of replication
   3181..3199    -  promoter       T7 promoter: promoter for bacteriophage T7 RNA polymerase
   3207..3362    +  CDS            lacZα (fragment): LacZα fragment of β-galactosidase; lacZ fragment
   3367..3795    +  rep_origin     f1 ori (sequence partly withheld): f1 bacteriophage origin of replication; arrow indicates direction of (+) strand synthesis
   3848..3952    +  promoter       AmpR promoter: bla
   3953..4813    +  CDS            AmpR: β-lactamase; bla; confers resistance to ampicillin, carbenicillin, and related antibiotics
   4984..5572    +  rep_origin     ori: high-copy-number ColE1/pMB1/pBR322/pUC origin of replication
   5755..5847    +  CDS            lacI (fragment): lac repressor; lacI; The lac repressor binds to the lac operator to inhibit transcription in E. coli. This inhibition can be relieved by adding lactose or isopropyl-β-D-thiogalactopyranoside (IPTG).
   5860..5881    +  protein_bind   CAP binding site: CAP binding activates transcription in the presence of cAMP. E. coli catabolite activator protein
   5896..5926    +  promoter       lac promoter: promoter for the E. coli lac operon
   5934..5950    +  protein_bind   lac operator: The lac repressor binds to the lac operator to inhibit transcription in E. coli. This inhibition can be relieved by adding lactose or isopropyl-β-D-thiogalactopyranoside (IPTG). lac repressor encoded by lacI
   5995..6013    +  promoter       T3 promoter: promoter for bacteriophage T3 RNA polymerase
   6041..6267    +  promoter       RSV promoter: Rous sarcoma virus enhancer/promoter
   6268..6448    +  LTR            5' LTR (truncated): truncated 5' long terminal repeat (LTR) from HIV-1
   6495..6620    +  misc_feature   HIV-1 Ψ: packaging signal of human immunodeficiency virus type 1
   6604..6967    +  CDS            HIV-1 gag (fragment): gag protein from human immunodeficiency virus 1; gag
   7113..7346    +  misc_feature   RRE: The Rev response element (RRE) of HIV-1 allows for Rev-dependent mRNA export from the nucleus to the cytoplasm.
   7723..7749    +  CDS            Rev (fragment): human immunodeficiency virus 1 (HIV-1) Rev protein; rev; enhances nuclear export of unspliced and incompletely spliced viral mRNAs
   7753..7993    +  promoter       U6 promoter: RNA polymerase III promoter for human U6 snRNA
   8023..8098    +  misc_RNA       gRNA scaffold: guide RNA scaffold for the Streptococcus pyogenes CRISPR/Cas9 system
   8154..8271    +  misc_feature   cPPT/CTS: central polypurine tract and central termination sequence of HIV-1
