[The description below was written by a language model from this plasmid's Addgene catalogue record and pLannotate feature annotations shown in this document.]
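Description:
CAMK2G gRNA (BRDN0001148688) is a third-generation lentiviral guide RNA plasmid built on the lentiGuide-Puro backbone and designed to target the human CAMK2G gene, which encodes the gamma isoform of calcium/calmodulin-dependent protein kinase II. According to the record, the guide was designed against several CAMK2G reference transcripts, and the plasmid belongs to a human kinome gRNA collection. It is propagated in E. coli as a high-copy plasmid through a ColE1/pUC-type origin with ampicillin selection (AmpR). The backbone also carries an f1 origin, an SV40 origin and poly(A) signal, and remnants of lac and T7/T3 cloning sequences.

The transfer cassette is framed by an RSV promoter-driven truncated HIV-1 5' LTR and a self-inactivating ΔU3 3' LTR. Because the hybrid 5' LTR makes genomic RNA production Tat-independent, the vector fits third-generation packaging systems. Between the LTRs are the Ψ packaging signal with a partial gag sequence, the Rev response element for nuclear export of the unspliced viral RNA, and a cPPT/CTS. The human U6 RNA polymerase III promoter drives the CAMK2G-specific spacer fused to the Streptococcus pyogenes Cas9 guide RNA scaffold. A separate EF-1α core promoter with its intron A expresses puromycin N-acetyltransferase, followed by WPRE to enhance expression, allowing puromycin selection of transduced mammalian cells.

The plasmid does not encode Cas9, so it is meant to be used with a separate Cas9 lentiviral vector or in cells that already express Cas9. Its typical use is CRISPR-mediated disruption of CAMK2G in human cells.
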