Addgene plasmid #76237: CAMK2G gRNA (BRDN0001148688)
Purpose: 3rd generation lentiviral gRNA plasmid targeting human CAMK2G
Depositing lab: John Doench & David Root. Depositing organization: Broad Institute. Publication: Optimized sgRNA design to maximize activity and minimize off-target effects of CRISPR-Cas9. Doench JG, Fusi N, Sullender M, Hegde M, Vaimberg EW, Donovan KF, Smith I, Tothova Z, Wilen C, Orchard R, Virgin HW, Listgarten J, Root DE. Nat Biotechnol. 2016 Jan 18. doi: 10.1038/nbt.3437. PubMed 26780180.
Backbone
  Vector backbone: lentiGuide-Puro
  Backbone manufacturer: Zhang Lab (Addgene plasmid # 52963)
  Vector type: Mammalian Expression, Lentiviral, CRISPR
  Selectable markers: Puromycin
Growth in bacteria
  Bacterial resistance: Ampicillin, 100 μg/mL
  Growth temperature: 37°C
  Growth strain: DH5alpha
  Copy number: High Copy
Gene/Insert
  Gene/Insert name: CAMK2G (alt names: CAMK2G; NM_001204492.1)
  gRNA/shRNA sequence: CCAGAATCTGATGTATACAG
  Species: H. sapiens (human)
  Entrez Gene: CAMK2G (a.k.a. CAMK, CAMK-II, CAMKG, MRD59)
  Promoter: hU6
  Cloning method: Unknown
  Sequencing primers: 5′ U6-F; 3′ pS2-R
Terms and licenses: Academic/Nonprofit Terms; Industry Terms: Not Available to Industry
Depositor comments: The gRNA was designed to target the following Genbank reference sequence(s): NM_001204492.1,NM_001222.3,NM_172169.2,NM_172170.4,NM_172171.2,NM_172173.2. Note that this plasmid does NOT contain Cas9. It should be used in conjunction with lentiCas9-Blast (Addgene #52962) or otherwise with cell lines already expressing Cas9. Browse the full kinome gRNA library at http://www.addgene.org/pooled-library/broadgpp-human-kinome/ or visit http://www.broadinstitute.org/rnai/public/ for detailed protocols and information.
How to cite: CAMK2G gRNA (BRDN0001148688) was a gift from John Doench & David Root (Addgene plasmid # 76237 ; http://n2t.net/addgene:76237 ; RRID:Addgene_76237)
