>Addgene plasmid #76237 | CAMK2G gRNA (BRDN0001148688) | depositor partial sequence | sequence record 143697 | Target Sequence
CCAGAATCTGATGTATACAG
