>Addgene plasmid #76237 | CAMK2G gRNA (BRDN0001148688) | addgene partial sequence | sequence record 185449 | hU6-F
AGAAAGTAATAATTTCTTGGGTAGTTTGCAGTTTTAAAATTATGTTTTAAAATGGACTATCATATGCTTA
CCGTAACTTGAAAGTATTTCGATTTCTTGGCTTTATATATCTTGTGGAAAGGACGAAACACCGCCAGAAT
CTGATGTATACAGGTTTTAGAGCTAGAAATAGCAAGTTAAAATAAGGCTAGTCCGTTATCAACTTGAAAA
AGTGGCACCGAGTCGGTGCTTTTTTAAGCTTGGCGTAACTAGATCTTGAGACAAATGGCAGTATTCATCC
ACAATTTTAAAAGAAAAGGGGGGATTGGGGGGTACAGTGCAGGGGAAAGAATAGTAGACATAATAGCAAC
AGACATACAAACTAAAGAATTACAAAAACAAATTACAAAAATTCAAAATTTTCGGGTTTATTACAGGGAC
AGCAGAGATCCACTTTGGCGCCGGCTCGAGGGGGCCCGGGTGCAAAGATGGATAAAGTTTTAAACAGAGA
GGAATCTTTGCAGCTAATGGACCTTCTAGGTCTTGAAAGGAGTGGGAATTGGCTCCGGTGCCCGTCAGTG
GGCAGAGCGC
